>Addgene plasmid #37133 | pH2B-LSSmOrange | depositor full sequence | sequence record 46701 | pH2B-LSSmOrange sequence 5094 bps
TAGTTATTAATAGTAATCAATTACGGGGTCATTAGTTCATAGCCCATATATGGAGTTCCGCGTTACATAA
CTTACGGTAAATGGCCCGCCTGGCTGACCGCCCAACGACCCCCGCCCATTGACGTCAATAATGACGTATG
TTCCCATAGTAACGCCAATAGGGACTTTCCATTGACGTCAATGGGTGGAGTATTTACGGTAAACTGCCCA
CTTGGCAGTACATCAAGTGTATCATATGCCAAGTACGCCCCCTATTGACGTCAATGACGGTAAATGGCCC
GCCTGGCATTATGCCCAGTACATGACCTTATGGGACTTTCCTACTTGGCAGTACATCTACGTATTAGTCA
TCGCTATTACCATGGTGATGCGGTTTTGGCAGTACATCAATGGGCGTGGATAGCGGTTTGACTCACGGGG
ATTTCCAAGTCTCCACCCCATTGACGTCAATGGGAGTTTGTTTTGGCACCAAAATCAACGGGACTTTCCA
AAATGTCGTAACAACTCCGCCCCATTGACGCAAATGGGCGGTAGGCGTGTACGGTGGGAGGTCTATATAA
GCAGAGCTGGTTTAGTGAACCGTCAGATCCGCTAGCGCTACCGGACTCAGATCTCGAGCTCAAGCTTCGA
ATTCTGCAGTCGACGGTACCGCCACCATGCCAGAGCCAGCGAAGTCTGCTCCCGCCCCGAAAAAGGGCTC
CAAGAAGGCGGTGACTAAGGCGCAGAAGAAAGACGGCAAGAGCGCAGCGCACCGCAAGGAGAGCTATTCC
ATCTATGTGTACAAGGTTCTGAAGCAGGTCCACCCTGACACCGGCATTTCGTCCAAGGCCATGGGCATCA
TGAATTCGTTTGTGAACGACATTTTCGAGCGCATCGCAGGTGAGGCTTCCCGCCTTGCGCATTACAACAA
GCGCTCGACCATCACCTCCAGGGAGATCCAGACGGCCGTGCGCCTGCTGCTGCCTGGGGAGTTGGCCAAG
CACGCCGTGTCCGAGGGTACTAAGGCCGTCACCAAGTACACCAGCGCTAAGGATCCACCGGTCGCCACCA
TGGTGAGCAAGGGCGAGGAGAATAACATGGCCATCATCAAGGAGTTCATGCGCTTCAAGGTGCGCATGGA
GGGCTCCGTGAACGGCCACGAGTTCGAGATCGAGGGCGAGGGCGAGGGCCGCCCCTACGAGGGCTTTCAG
ACCGTTAAGCTGAAGGTGACCAAGGGTGGCCCCCTGCCCTTCGCCTGGGACATCTTGTCCCCTCAGTTCA
CCTACGGCTCCAAGGCCTACGTGAAGCACCCCGCCGACATCCCCGACTACCTCAAGCTGTCCTTCCCCGA
GGGCTTCAAGTGGGAGCGCGTGATGAACTTCGAGGACGGCGGCGTGGTGACCGTGACTCAGGACTCCTCC
CTGCAGGACGGCGAGTTCATCTACAAGGTGAAGCTGCGCGGCACCAACTTCCCCTCCGACGGCCCCGTAA
TGCAGAAGAAGACCATGGGCATGGAGGCCTCCTCCGAGCGGATGTACCCCGAGGACGGCGCCCTGAAGGG
CGAGGACAAGCTCAGGCTGAAGCTGAAGGACGGCGGCCACTACACCTCCGAGGTCAAGACCACCTACAAG
GCCAAGAAGCCCGTGCAGTTGCCCGGCGCCTACATCGTCGACATCAAGTTGGACATCACCTCCCACAACG
AGGACTACACCATCGTGGAACAGTACGAACGCGCCGAGGGCCGCCACTCCACCGGCGGCATGGACGAGCT
GTACAAGTAAGCGGCCGCGACTCTAGATCATAATCAGCCATACCACATTTGTAGAGGTTTTACTTGCTTT
AAAAAACCTCCCACACCTCCCCCTGAACCTGAAACATAAAATGAATGCAATTGTTGTTGTTAACTTGTTT
ATTGCAGCTTATAATGGTTACAAATAAAGCAATAGCATCACAAATTTCACAAATAAAGCATTTTTTTCAC
TGCATTCTAGTTGTGGTTTGTCCAAACTCATCAATGTATCTTAAGGCGTAAATTGTAAGCGTTAATATTT
TGTTAAAATTCGCGTTAAATTTTTGTTAAATCAGCTCATTTTTTAACCAATAGGCCGAAATCGGCAAAAT
CCCTTATAAATCAAAAGAATAGACCGAGATAGGGT
[37 nt withheld, positions 2136-2172]
AAAGAACGTGGACTCCAACGTCAAAGG
[49 nt withheld, positions 2200-2248]
T
[91 nt withheld, positions 2250-2340]
G
[124 nt withheld, positions 2342-2465]
CAGGTGGCACTTTTCGGGGAAATGTGCGCGGAACCCCTATTTGTTTATTTTTCTAAATACATTCAAATAT
GTATCCGCTCATGAGACAATAACCCTGATAAATGCTTCAATAATATTGAAAAAGGAAGAGTCCTGAGGCG
GAAAGAACCAGCTGTGGAATGTGTGTCAGTTAGGGTGTGGAAAGTCCCCAGGCTCCCCAGCAGGCAGAAG
TATGCAAAGCATGCATCTCAATTAGTCAGCAACCAGGTGTGGAAAGTCCCCAGGCTCCCCAGCAGGCAGA
AGTATGCAAAGCATGCATCTCAATTAGTCAGCAACCATAGTCCCGCCCCTAACTCCGCCCATCCCGCCCC
TAACTCCGCCCAGTTCCGCCCATTCTCCGCCCCATGGCTGACTAATTTTTTTTATTTATGCAGAGGCCGA
GGCCGCCTCGGCCTCTGAGCTATTCCAGAAGTAGTGAGGAGGCTTTTTTGGAGGCCTAGGCTTTTGCAAA
GATCGATCAAGAGACAGGATGAGGATCGTTTCGCATGATTGAACAAGATGGATTGCACGCAGGTTCTCCG
GCCGCTTGGGTGGAGAGGCTATTCGGCTATGACTGGGCACAACAGACAATCGGCTGCTCTGATGCCGCCG
TGTTCCGGCTGTCAGCGCAGGGGCGCCCGGTTCTTTTTGTCAAGACCGACCTGTCCGGTGCCCTGAATGA
ACTGCAAGACGAGGCAGCGCGGCTATCGTGGCTGGCCACGACGGGCGTTCCTTGCGCAGCTGTGCTCGAC
GTTGTCACTGAAGCGGGAAGGGACTGGCTGCTATTGGGCGAAGTGCCGGGGCAGGATCTCCTGTCATCTC
ACCTTGCTCCTGCCGAGAAAGTATCCATCATGGCTGATGCAATGCGGCGGCTGCATACGCTTGATCCGGC
TACCTGCCCATTCGACCACCAAGCGAAACATCGCATCGAGCGAGCACGTACTCGGATGGAAGCCGGTCTT
GTCGATCAGGATGATCTGGACGAAGAGCATCAGGGGCTCGCGCCAGCCGAACTGTTCGCCAGGCTCAAGG
CGAGCATGCCCGACGGCGAGGATCTCGTCGTGACCCATGGCGATGCCTGCTTGCCGAATATCATGGTGGA
AAATGGCCGCTTTTCTGGATTCATCGACTGTGGCCGGCTGGGTGTGGCGGACCGCTATCAGGACATAGCG
TTGGCTACCCGTGATATTGCTGAAGAGCTTGGCGGCGAATGGGCTGACCGCTTCCTCGTGCTTTACGGTA
TCGCCGCTCCCGATTCGCAGCGCATCGCCTTCTATCGCCTTCTTGACGAGTTCTTCTGAGCGGGACTCTG
GGGTTCGAAATGACCGACCAAGCGACGCCCAACCTGCCATCACGAGATTTCGATTCCACCGCCGCCTTCT
ATGAAAGGTTGGGCTTCGGAATCGTTTTCCGGGACGCCGGCTGGATGATCCTCCAGCGCGGGGATCTCAT
GCTGGAGTTCTTCGCCCACCCTAGGGGGAGGCTAACTGAAACACGGAAGGAGACAATACCGGAAGGAACC
CGCGCTATGACGGCAATAAAAAGACAGAATAAAACGCACGGTGTTGGGTCGTTTGTTCATAAACGCGGGG
TTCGGTCCCAGGGCTGGCACTCTGTCGATACCCCACCGAGACCCCATTGGGGCCAATACGCCCGCGTTTC
TTCCTTTTCCCCACCCCACCCCCCAAGTTCGGGTGAAGGCCCAGGGCTCGCAGCCAACGTCGGGGCGGCA
GGCCCTGCCATAGCCTCAGGTTACTCATATATACTTTAGATTGATTTAAAACTTCATTTTTAATTTAAAA
GGATCTAGGTGAAGATCCTTTTTGATAATCTCATGACCAAAATCCCTTAACGTGAGTTTTCGTTCCACTG
AGCGTCAGACCCCGTAGAAAAGATCAAAGGATCTTCTTGAGATCCTTTTTTTCTGCGCGTAATCTGCTGC
TTGCAAACAAAAAAACCACCGCTACCAGCGGTGGTTTGTTTGCCGGATCAAGAGCTACCAACTCTTTTTC
CGAAGGTAACTGGCTTCAGCAGAGCGCAGATACCAAATACTGTCCTTCTAGTGTAGCCGTAGTTAGGCCA
CCACTTCAAGAACTCTGTAGCACCGCCTACATACCTCGCTCTGCTAATCCTGTTACCAGTGGCTGCTGCC
AGTGGCGATAAGTCGTGTCTTACCGGGTTGGACTCAAGACGATAGTTACCGGATAAGGCGCAGCGGTCGG
GCTGAACGGGGGGTTCGTGCACACAGCCCAGCTTGGAGCGAACGACCTACACCGAACTGAGATACCTACA
GCGTGAGCTATGAGAAAGCGCCACGCTTCCCGAAGGGAGAAAGGCGGACAGGTATCCGGTAAGCGGCAGG
GTCGGAACAGGAGAGCGCACGAGGGAGCTTCCAGGGGGAAACGCCTGGTATCTTTATAGTCCTGTCGGGT
TTCGCCACCTCTGACTTGAGCGTCGATTTTTGTGATGCTCGTCAGGGGGGCGGAGCCTATGGAAAAACGC
CAGCAACGCGGCCTTTTTACGGTTCCTGGCCTTTTGCTGGCCTTTTGCTCACATGTTCTTTCCTGCGTTA
TCCCCTGATTCTGTGGATAACCGTATTACCGCCATGCAT
Features (pLannotate 1.2.2; 15 found; start..end, strand, type, name):
     61..364     +  enhancer       CMV enhancer: human cytomegalovirus immediate early enhancer
    365..568     +  promoter       CMV promoter: human cytomegalovirus (CMV) immediate early promoter
    591..652     +  misc_feature   MCS (fragment): multiple cloning site
    657..1031    +  CDS            H2B: human histone H2B; HIST1H2BJ
   1050..1760    +  CDS            LSSmOrange: monomeric orange fluorescent protein with a large Stokes shift (Shcherbakova et al., 2012) mammalian codon-optimized
   1776..1859    +  CDS            large T antigen (fragment): large T antigen from SV40 (simian virus 40)
   1882..2003    +  polyA_signal   SV40 poly(A) signal: SV40 polyadenylation signal
   2037..2465    -  rep_origin     f1 ori (sequence partly withheld): f1 bacteriophage origin of replication; arrow indicates direction of (+) strand synthesis
   2492..2596    +  promoter       AmpR promoter: bla
   2598..2955    +  promoter       SV40 promoter: SV40 enhancer and early promoter
   2990..3784    +  CDS            NeoR/KanR: aminoglycoside phosphotransferase from Tn5; aph(3')-II (or nptII); confers resistance to neomycin, kanamycin, and G418 (Geneticin®)
   3805..3957    +  CDS            ble (fragment): BLE_KLEPN - Experimental evidence at protein level: Swiss-Prot protein existence level 1. Binding protein with a strong affinity to the bleomycin family of antibiotics. Binds to CL990; an antimitotic-antibiotic compound. From Klebsiella pneumoniae.
   4016..4063    +  polyA_signal   HSV TK poly(A) signal: herpes simplex virus thymidine kinase polyadenylation signal (Cole and Stacy, 1985)
   4154..4170    -  polyA_signal   bGH poly(A) signal (fragment): bovine growth hormone polyadenylation signal
   4392..4980    +  rep_origin     ori: high-copy-number ColE1/pMB1/pBR322/pUC origin of replication
