[The description below was written by a language model from this plasmid's Addgene catalogue record and pLannotate feature annotations shown in this document.]
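Description:
pH2B-LSSmOrange is a mammalian expression plasmid of about 5.1 kb built on the Clontech pN1 backbone. It encodes human histone H2B fused to the orange fluorescent protein LSSmOrange. It is maintained in E. coli at high copy from a ColE1/pUC-type origin and also carries an f1 phage origin. A single Tn5 aminoglycoside phosphotransferase gene (NeoR/KanR) provides both selections. A bacterial bla-type promoter drives it for kanamycin resistance in bacteria. The SV40 enhancer/early promoter drives it for G418 selection of stably transfected mammalian cells, with the HSV TK polyadenylation signal terminating the transcript. The short "large T antigen", "ble" and bGH poly(A) fragments in the feature table are partial matches within backbone sequence rather than functional elements.

The expression cassette uses the human cytomegalovirus immediate-early enhancer and promoter, followed by a remnant of the multiple cloning site, the H2B coding sequence (HIST1H2BJ), a short linker and the mammalian codon-optimized LSSmOrange coding sequence. An SV40 polyadenylation signal closes the cassette. H2B sits at the N-terminus of the fluorescent protein, which occupies the AgeI–NotI position and can be exchanged because both sites are retained. LSSmOrange is a monomeric derivative of mOrange with six substitutions (A44V, F84L, W145M, I165D, M167L and G202D, numbered relative to EGFP) that give it a large Stokes shift.

Because H2B is incorporated into nucleosomes, the fusion should label chromatin and nuclei in transfected cells. The associated publication presents the protein as suited to single-excitation multicolour imaging, fluorescence cross-correlation spectroscopy and FRET alongside other fluorescent proteins.
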