Addgene plasmid #37133: pH2B-LSSmOrange
Depositing lab: Vladislav Verkhusha. Depositing organization: Albert Einstein College of Medicine. Publication: An Orange Fluorescent Protein with a Large Stokes Shift for Single-Excitation Multicolor FCCS and FRET Imaging. Shcherbakova DM, Hink MA, Joosen L, Gadella TW, Verkhusha VV. J Am Chem Soc. 2012 May 9;134(18):7913-23. doi: 10.1021/ja3018972 PubMed 22486524.
Backbone
  Vector backbone: pN1
  Backbone manufacturer: Clontech
  Backbone size w/o insert (bp): 4384
  Total vector size (bp): 5094
  Modifications to backbone: histone 2B insert
  Vector type: Mammalian Expression
  Selectable markers: Neomycin (select with G418)
Growth in bacteria
  Bacterial resistance: Kanamycin, 50 μg/mL
  Growth temperature: 37°C
  Growth strain: DH5alpha
  Copy number: High Copy
Gene/Insert
  Gene/Insert name: LSSmOrange
  Insert size (bp): 710
  Mutation: A44V/F84L/W145M/I165D/M167L/G202D compared to mOrange (but numbering relative to EGFP)
  Promoter: CMV
  Tag / fusion protein: histone 2B (N terminal on insert)
  Cloning method: Restriction Enzyme; 5′ cloning site AgeI (not destroyed); 3′ cloning site NotI (not destroyed)
  Sequencing primers: 5′ CMV-F; 3′ SV40pA-R
Terms and licenses: Academic/Nonprofit Terms; Industry Terms: Not Available to Industry
How to cite: pH2B-LSSmOrange was a gift from Vladislav Verkhusha (Addgene plasmid # 37133 ; http://n2t.net/addgene:37133 ; RRID:Addgene_37133)
