>Addgene plasmid #37133 | pH2B-LSSmOrange | addgene partial sequence | sequence record 47335 | SV40pA-rev
AAGTTAACAACAACAATTGCATTCATTTTATGTTTCAGGTTCAGGGGGAGGTGTGGGAGGTTTTTTAAAG
CAAGTAAAACCTCTACAAATGTGGTATGGCTGATTATGATCTAGAGTCGCGGCCGCTTACTTGTACAGCT
CGTCCATGCCGCCGGTGGAGTGGCGGCCCTCGGCGCGTTCGTACTGTTCCACGATGGTGTAGTCCTCGTT
GTGGGAGGTGATGTCCAACTTGATGTCGACGATGTAGGCGCCGGGCAACTGCACGGGCTTCTTGGCCTTG
TAGGTGGTCTTGACCTCGGAGGTGTAGTGGCCGCCGTCCTTCAGCTTCAGCCTGAGCTTGTCCTCGCCCT
TCAGGGCGCCGTCCTCGGGGTACATCCGCTCGGAGGAGGCCTCCATGCCCATGGTCTTCTTCTGCATTAC
GGGGCCGTCGGAGGGGAAGTTGGTGCCGCGCAGCTTCACCTTGTAGATGAACTCGCCGTCCTGCAGGGAG
GAGTCCTGAGTCACGGTCACCACGCCGCCGTCCTCGAAGTTCATCACGCGCTCCCACTTGAAGCCCTCGG
GGAAGGACAGCTTGAGGTAGTCGGGGATGTCGGCGGGGTGCTTCACGTAGGCCTTGGAGCCGTAGGTGAA
CTGAGGGGACAAGATGTCCCAGGCGAAGGGCAGGGGGCCACCCTTGGTCACCTTCAGCTTAACGGTCTGA
AAGCCCTCGTAGGGGCGGCCCTCGCCCTCGCCCTCGATCTCGAACTCGTGGCCGTTCACGGAGCCCTCCA
TGCGCACCTTGAAGCGCATGAACTCCTTGATGACGGCCATGTTATTCTCCTCGCCCTTGCTCACCATGGT
GGCGACCGGTGGATCCTTAGCGCTGGTGTACTTGGTGATGGCCTTAGTACCCTCGGACACGGCGTGCTTG
GCCAACTCCCCAGGCAGCAGC
