>Addgene plasmid #37133 | pH2B-LSSmOrange | addgene partial sequence | sequence record 47336 | CMV-F 5'-CGCAAATGGGCGGTAGGCGTG-3'
GTGAACCGTCAGATCCGCTAGCGCTACCGGACTCAGATCTCGAGCTCAAGCTTCGAATTCTGCAGTCGAC
GGTACCGCCACCATGCCAGAGCCAGCGAAGTCTGCTCCCGCCCCGAAAAAGGGCTCCAAGAAGGCGGTGA
CTAAGGCGCAGAAGAAAGGCGGCAAGAAGCGCAAGCGCAGCCGCAAGGAGAGCTATTCCATCTATGTGTA
CAAGGTTCTGAAGCAGGTCCACCCTGACACCGGCATTTCGTCCAAGGCCATGGGCATCATGAATTCGTTT
GTGAACGACATTTTCGAGCGCATCGCAGGTGAGGCTTCCCGCCTGGCGCATTACAACAAGCGCTCGACCA
TCACCTCCAGGGAGATCCAGACGGCCGTGCGCCTGCTGCTGCCTGGGGAGTTGGCCAAGCACGCCGTGTC
CGAGGGTACTAAGGCCATCACCAAGTACACCAGCGCTAAGGATCCACCGGTCGCCACCATGGTGAGCAAG
GGCGAGGAGAATAACATGGCCATCATCAAGGAGTTCATGCGCTTCAAGGTGCGCATGGAGGGCTCCGTGA
ACGGCCACGAGTTCGAGATCGAGGGCGAGGGCGAGGGCCGCCCCTACGAGGGCTTTCAGACCGTTAAGCT
GAAGGTGACCAAGGGTGGCCCCCTGCCCTTCGCCTGGGACATCTTGTCCCCTCAGTTCACCTACGGCTCC
AAGGCCTACGTGAAGCACCCCGCCGACATCCCCGACTACCTCAAGCTGTCCTTCCCCGAGGGCTTCAAGT
GGGAGCGCGTGATGAACTTCGAGGACGGCGGCGTGGTGACCGTGACTCAGGACTCCTCCCTGCAGGACGG
CGAGTTCATCTACAAGGTGAAGCTGCGCGGCACCAACTTCCCCTCCGACGGCCCCGTAATGCAGAAGAAG
ACCATGGGCATGGAGGCCTCCTCCGAGCGGATGTAC
